>Addgene plasmid #127565 | pCRISPaint-T2A-p65-3xP3-RFP | addgene full sequence | sequence record 248019 | Addgene NGS Result
TCAGGCTGCGCAACTGTTGGGAAGGGCGATCGGTGCGGGCCTCTTCGCTATTACGCCAGCTGGCGAAAGG
GGGATGTGCTGCAAGGCGATTAAGTTGGGTAACGCCAGGGTTTTCCCAGTCACGACGTTGTAAAACGACG
GCCAGTGAGCGCGCGTAATACGACTCACTATAGGGCGAATTGGGTACAAGCTTCACGACCTGAGGCGCGC
CGGGCCAGTACCCAAAAAGCGGGGGGTCCGGTGGAAGCGGAGGTAGCGCGGCCGCCGAGGGCCGCGGCAG
CCTGCTGACCTGCGGCGATGTGGAGGAGAACCCCGGGCCCGCTAGCATGGATAAAGCGGAATTAATTCCC
GAGCCTCCAAAAAAGAAGAGAAAGGTCGAATTGGGATCCACGCCGATGGAGTTCCAGTACCTGCCCGATA
CGGATGACCGTCACCGTATCGAAGAAAAGCGGAAGCGAACCTATGAAACCTTCAAGTCCATCATGAAAAA
GTCCCCCTTCTCGGGCCCCACGGACCCGCGCCCCCCGCCCCGTCGTATTGCGGTTCCTTCGCGCAGCAGT
GCCAGCGTCCCCAAACCCGCACCGCAGCCCTACCCGTTCACTTCCTCCCTTAGCACGATTAACTATGATG
AGTTCCCCACGATGGTGTTCCCCAGTGGACAAATTTCCCAGGCATCGGCACTGGCTCCGGCCCCACCGCA
AGTCCTCCCCCAGGCGCCCGCTCCGGCACCGGCTCCCGCAATGGTGAGTGCTCTGGCCCAGGCCCCCGCT
CCAGTCCCCGTGCTGGCGCCTGGACCCCCACAGGCAGTTGCCCCTCCTGCTCCGAAACCAACGCAGGCGG
GCGAAGGAACCCTGAGCGAGGCCCTCTTGCAGCTTCAGTTCGATGACGAAGACTTGGGAGCCCTGCTGGG
TAACAGCACAGACCCTGCCGTATTCACCGATCTCGCATCCGTGGACAACAGCGAGTTTCAGCAGCTCTTG
AATCAGGGAATCCCGGTCGCACCTCATACCACAGAGCCCATGCTGATGGAATACCCGGAGGCTATCACGC
GACTGGTGACCGGCGCACAGCGACCACCCGATCCAGCCCCTGCCCCACTGGGTGCCCCGGGTTTGCCCAA
TGGCCTCCTCAGCGGCGATGAGGATTTCTCCAGCATCGCTGATATGGATTTCTCCGCTTTGCTGAGCCAG
ATAAGCTCCGCTAGCGGAGGAGGTGGTGGAGGTGGAGGTGGAGGTACTAGTCTGGAGATCGAGGCCGCCT
TCCTGGAGCGCGAGAACACCGCCCTGGAGACCCGCGTGGCCGAGCTGCGCCAGCGCGTGCAGCGCCTGCG
CAACCGCGTGAGCCAGTACCGCACCCGCTACGGCCCCCTGGGCGGCGGCAAGTAAGGTACCTCTAGAGGA
TCTTTGTGAAGGAACCTTACTTCTGTGGTGTGACATAATTGGACAAACTACCTACAGAGATTTAAAGCTC
TAAGGTAAATATAAAATTTTTAAGTGTATAATGTGTTAAACTACTGATTCTAATTGTTTGTGTATTTTAG
ATTCCAACCTATGGAACTGATGAATGGGAGCAGTGGTGGAATGCCTTTAATGAGGAAAACCTGTTTTGCT
CAGAAGAAATGCCATCTAGTGATGATGAGGCTACTGCTGACTCTCAACATTCTACTCCTCCAAAAAAGAA
GAGAAAGGTAGAAGACCCCAAGGACTTTCCTTCAGAATTGCTAAGTTTTTTGAGTCATGCTGTGTTTAGT
AATAGAACTCTTGCTTGCTTTGCTATTTACACCACAAAGGAAAAAGCTGCACTGCTATACAAGAAAATTA
TGGAAAAATATTTGATGTATAGTGCCTTGACTAGAGATCATAATCAGCCATACCACATTTGTAGAGGTTT
TACTTGCTTTAAAAAACCTCCCACACCTCCCCCTGAACCTGAAACATAAAATGAATGCAATTGTTGTTGT
TAACTTGTTTATTGCAGCTTATAATGGTTACAAATAAAGCAATAGCATCACAAATTTCACAAATAAAGCA
TTTTTTTCACTGCATTCTAGTTGTGGTTTGTCCAAACTCATCAATGTATCTTAATAACTTCGTATAATGT
ATGCTATACGAAGTTATCGTACGGGATCTAATTCAATTAGAGACTAATTCAATTAGAGCTAATTCAATTA
GGATCCAAGCTTATCGATTTCGAACCCTCGACCGCCGGAGTATAAATAGAGGCGCTTCGTCTACGGAGCG
ACAATTCAATTCAAACAAGCAAAGTGAACACGTCGCTAAGCGAAAGCTAAGCAAATAAACAAGCGCAGCT
GAACAAGCTAAACAATCGGCTCGAAGCCGGTCGCCACCATGGCCTCCTCCGAGGACGTCATCAAGGAGTT
CATGCGCTTCAAGGTGCGCATGGAGGGCTCCGTGAACGGCCACGAGTTCGAGATCGAGGGCGAGGGCGAG
GGCCGCCCCTACGAGGGCACCCAGACCGCCAAGCTGAAGGTGACCAAGGGCGGCCCCCTGCCCTTCGCCT
GGGACATCCTGTCCCCCCAGTTCCAGTACGGCTCCAAGGTGTACGTGAAGCACCCCGCCGACATCCCCGA
CTACAAGAAGCTGTCCTTCCCCGAGGGCTTCAAGTGGGAGCGCGTGATGAACTTCGAGGACGGCGGCGTG
GTGACCGTGACCCAGGACTCCTCCCTCCAGGACGGCTCCTTCATCTACAAGGTGAAGTTCATCGGCGTGA
ACTTCCCCTCCGACGGCCCCGTAATGCAGAAGAAGACTATGGGCTGGGAGGCGTCCACCGAGCGCCTGTA
CCCCCGCGACGGCGTGCTGAAGGGCGAGATCCACAAGGCCCTGAAGCTGAAGGACGGCGGCCACTACCTG
GTGGAGTTCAAGTCCATCTACATGGCCAAGAAGCCCGTGCAGCTGCCCGGCTACTACTACGTGGACTCCA
AGCTGGACATCACCTCCCACAACGAGGACTACACCATCGTGGAGCAGTACGAGCGCGCCGAGGGCCGCCA
CCACCTGTTCCTGTAGGGGCCGCGACTCTAGATCATAATCAGCCATACCACATTTGTAGAGGTTTTACTT
GCTTTAAAAAACCTCCCACACCTCCCCCTGAACCTGAAACATAAAATGAATGCAATTGTTGTTGTTAACT
TGTTTATTGCAGCTTATAATGGTTACAAATAAAGCAATAGCATCACAAATTTCACAAATAAAGCATTTTT
TTCACTGCATTCTAGTTGTGGTTTGTCCAAACTCATCAATGTATCTTAACCGTCTGTAAGCAGCGAAGGC
CCATACGATAACTTCGTATAATGTATGCTATACGAAGTTATGAGCTCCAGCTTTTGTTCCCTTTAGTGAG
GGTTAATTGCGCGCTTGGCGTAATCATGGTCATAGCTGTTTCCTGTGTGAAATTGTTATCCGCTCACAAT
TCCACACAACATACGAGCCGGAAGCATAAAGTGTAAAGCCTGGGGTGCCTAATGAGTGAGCTAACTCACA
TTAATTGCGTTGCGCTCACTGCCCGCTTTCCAGTCGGGAAACCTGTCGTGCCAGCTGCATTAATGAATCG
GCCAACGCGCGGGGAGAGGCGGTTTGCGTATTGGGCGCTCTTCCGCTTCCTCGCTCACTGACTCGCTGCG
CTCGGTCGTTCGGCTGCGGCGAGCGGTATCAGCTCACTCAAAGGCGGTAATACGGTTATCCACAGAATCA
GGGGATAACGCAGGAAAGAACATGTGAGCAAAAGGCCAGCAAAAGGCCAGGAACCGTAAAAAGGCCGCGT
TGCTGGCGTTTTTCCATAGGCTCCGCCCCCCTGACGAGCATCACAAAAATCGACGCTCAAGTCAGAGGTG
GCGAAACCCGACAGGACTATAAAGATACCAGGCGTTTCCCCCTGGAAGCTCCCTCGTGCGCTCTCCTGTT
CCGACCCTGCCGCTTACCGGATACCTGTCCGCCTTTCTCCCTTCGGGAAGCGTGGCGCTTTCTCATAGCT
CACGCTGTAGGTATCTCAGTTCGGTGTAGGTCGTTCGCTCCAAGCTGGGCTGTGTGCACGAACCCCCCGT
TCAGCCCGACCGCTGCGCCTTATCCGGTAACTATCGTCTTGAGTCCAACCCGGTAAGACACGACTTATCG
CCACTGGCAGCAGCCACTGGTAACAGGATTAGCAGAGCGAGGTATGTAGGCGGTGCTACAGAGTTCTTGA
AGTGGTGGCCTAACTACGGCTACACTAGAAGAACAGTATTTGGTATCTGCGCTCTGCTGAAGCCAGTTAC
CTTCGGAAAAAGAGTTGGTAGCTCTTGATCCGGCAAACAAACCACCGCTGGTAGCGGTGGTTTTTTTGTT
TGCAAGCAGCAGATTACGCGCAGAAAAAAAGGATCTCAAGAAGATCCTTTGATCTTTTCTACGGGGTCTG
ACGCTCAGTGGAACGAAAACTCACGTTAAGGGATTTTGGTCATGAGATTATCAAAAAGGATCTTCACCTA
GATCCTTTTAAATTAAAAATGAAGTTTTAAATCAATCTAAAGTATATATGAGTAAACTTGGTCTGACAGT
TACCAATGCTTAATCAGTGAGGCACCTATCTCAGCGATCTGTCTATTTCGTTCATCCATAGTTGCCTGAC
TCCCCGTCGTGTAGATAACTACGATACGGGAGGGCTTACCATCTGGCCCCAGTGCTGCAATGATACCGCG
AGACCCACGCTCACCGGCTCCAGATTTATCAGCAATAAACCAGCCAGCCGGAAGGGCCGAGCGCAGAAGT
GGTCCTGCAACTTTATCCGCCTCCATCCAGTCTATTAATTGTTGCCGGGAAGCTAGAGTAAGTAGTTCGC
CAGTTAATAGTTTGCGCAACGTTGTTGCCATTGCTACAGGCATCGTGGTGTCACGCTCGTCGTTTGGTAT
GGCTTCATTCAGCTCCGGTTCCCAACGATCAAGGCGAGTTACATGATCCCCCATGTTGTGCAAAAAAGCG
GTTAGCTCCTTCGGTCCTCCGATCGTTGTCAGAAGTAAGTTGGCCGCAGTGTTATCACTCATGGTTATGG
CAGCACTGCATAATTCTCTTACTGTCATGCCATCCGTAAGATGCTTTTCTGTGACTGGTGAGTACTCAAC
CAAGTCATTCTGAGAATAGTGTATGCGGCGACCGAGTTGCTCTTGCCCGGCGTCAATACGGGATAATACC
GCGCCACATAGCAGAACTTTAAAAGTGCTCATCATTGGAAAACGTTCTTCGGGGCGAAAACTCTCAAGGA
TCTTACCGCTGTTGAGATCCAGTTCGATGTAACCCACTCGTGCACCCAACTGATCTTCAGCATCTTTTAC
TTTCACCAGCGTTTCTGGGTGAGCAAAAACAGGAAGGCAAAATGCCGCAAAAAAGGGAATAAGGGCGACA
CGGAAATGTTGAATACTCATACTCTTCCTTTTTCAATATTATTGAAGCATTTATCAGGGTTATTGTCTCA
TGAGCGGATACATATTTGAATGTATTTAGAAAAATAAACAAATAGGGGTTCCGCGCACATTTCCCCGAAA
AGTGCCACCTG
[124 nt withheld, positions 5542-5665]
C
[91 nt withheld, positions 5667-5757]
A
[49 nt withheld, positions 5759-5807]
CCTTTGACGTTGGAGTCCACGTTCTTT
[37 nt withheld, positions 5835-5871]
ACCCTATCTCGGTCTATTCTTTTGATTTATAAGGGATTTTGCCGATTTCGGCCTATTGGTTAAAAAAATG
AGCTGATTTAACAAAAATTTAACGCGAATTTTAACAAAATATTAACGCTTACAATTTCCATTCGCCAT
Features (pLannotate 1.2.2; 25 found; start..end, strand, type, name):
    156..174     +  promoter       T7 promoter: promoter for bacteriophage T7 RNA polymerase
    357..376     +  CDS            SV40 NLS (fragment): nuclear localization signal of SV40 (simian virus 40) large T antigen
    387..1199    +  CDS            RELA (fragment): TF65_HUMAN - Also known as NFKB3. Experimental evidence at protein level: Swiss-Prot protein existence level 1. NF-kappa-B is a pleiotropic transcription factor present in almost all cell types and is the endpoint of a series of signal transduction events that are initiated by a vast array of stimuli related to many biological processes such as inflammation, immunity, differentiation, cell growth, tumorigenesis and apoptosis. NF-kappa-B is a homo- or heterodimeric complex formed by the Rel-like domain- containing proteins RELA/p65, RELB, NFKB1/p105, NFKB1/p50, REL and NFKB2/p52. The heterodime
   1399..1473    +  CDS            small t antigen (fragment): SV40 (simian virus 40) small t antigen
   1475..1540    +  intron         small t intron: SV40 (simian virus 40) small t antigen intron
   1670..1690    +  CDS            SV40 NLS: nuclear localization signal of SV40 (simian virus 40) large T antigen
   1697..1831    +  CDS            LT_POVHA (fragment): Protein inferred from homology: Swiss-Prot protein existence level 3. Isoform large T antigen is a key early protein essential for both driving viral replication and inducing cellular transformation. Plays a role in viral genome replication by driving entry of quiescent cells into the cell cycle and by autoregulating the synthesis of viral early mRNA. Displays highly oncogenic activities by corrupting the host cellular checkpoint mechanisms that guard cell division and the transcription, replication, and repair of DNA. Participates in the modulation of cellular gene expression preceeding viral
   1856..1939    +  CDS            large T antigen (fragment): large T antigen from SV40 (simian virus 40)
   1962..2083    +  polyA_signal   SV40 poly(A) signal: SV40 polyadenylation signal
   2084..2117    -  protein_bind   loxP: Cre-mediated recombination occurs in the 8-bp core sequence (GCATACAT). Cre recombinase
   2205..2327    +  promoter       hsp70 promoter (fragment): Drosophila melanogaster hsp70Bb promoter
   2349..3023    +  CDS            DsRed-Express: DsRed-Express is a basic (constitutively fluorescent) orange fluorescent protein published in 2002, derived from Discosoma sp.. It is reported to be a rapidly-maturing tetramer with low acid sensitivity.
   3041..3124    +  CDS            large T antigen (fragment): large T antigen from SV40 (simian virus 40)
   3147..3268    +  polyA_signal   SV40 poly(A) signal: SV40 polyadenylation signal
   3298..3331    -  protein_bind   loxP: Cre-mediated recombination occurs in the 8-bp core sequence (GCATACAT). Cre recombinase
   3350..3368    -  promoter       T3 promoter: promoter for bacteriophage T3 RNA polymerase
   3413..3429    -  protein_bind   lac operator: The lac repressor binds to the lac operator to inhibit transcription in E. coli. This inhibition can be relieved by adding lactose or isopropyl-β-D-thiogalactopyranoside (IPTG). lac repressor encoded by lacI
   3437..3467    -  promoter       lac promoter: promoter for the E. coli lac operon
   3482..3503    -  protein_bind   CAP binding site: CAP binding activates transcription in the presence of cAMP. E. coli catabolite activator protein
   3516..3608    -  CDS            lacI (fragment): lac repressor; lacI; The lac repressor binds to the lac operator to inhibit transcription in E. coli. This inhibition can be relieved by adding lactose or isopropyl-β-D-thiogalactopyranoside (IPTG).
   3791..4379    -  rep_origin     ori: high-copy-number ColE1/pMB1/pBR322/pUC origin of replication
   4550..5410    -  CDS            AmpR: β-lactamase; bla; confers resistance to ampicillin, carbenicillin, and related antibiotics
   5411..5515    -  promoter       AmpR promoter: bla
   5542..5900    +  rep_origin     f1 ori (sequence partly withheld): f1 bacteriophage origin of replication; arrow indicates direction of (+) strand synthesis
   6002..148     -  CDS            lacZα (fragment) (across the origin): LacZα fragment of β-galactosidase; lacZ fragment
