[The description below was written by a language model from this plasmid's Addgene catalogue record and pLannotate feature annotations shown in this document.]
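Description:
pCRISPaint-T2A-p65-3xP3-RFP is a universal donor plasmid for CRISPaint, a homology-independent knock-in approach used here in Drosophila. In this approach a donor is linearised by CRISPR cleavage and ligated into a Cas9-cut site in a target gene's coding exon, without any gene-specific homology arms. It was made from the sister construct pCRISPaint-T2A-Gal4-3xP3-RFP by replacing the NheI/KpnI fragment with a p65 cassette through Gibson assembly. The 6.0 kb plasmid sits on a pBluescript-like cloning backbone with a high-copy ColE1/pUC origin, an f1 origin, ampicillin resistance (AmpR), lacZα and lac promoter remnants, and flanking T7 and T3 promoters.

The payload has no promoter of its own and depends on in-frame insertion into an endogenous gene. A T2A ribosomal-skipping peptide, which is named in the catalogue entry but was not picked up by the automated annotation, separates the truncated host protein from the downstream product. That product is an SV40 nuclear localisation signal followed by a fragment of human RELA/p65, the NF-κB subunit commonly used as a transcriptional activation domain. It is terminated by an SV40 small t intron and polyadenylation region. The record does not say how p65 is meant to be used, though a standalone activation domain of this kind is typically one half of a split transcription-factor system.

Downstream lies a visible marker: DsRed-Express with an SV40 poly(A) signal, driven by a minimal hsp70 promoter. According to the plasmid name and stated purpose, it is preceded by 3xP3 elements, which give red eye fluorescence for identifying transgenic flies. Two loxP sites flank this marker, so it can be excised with Cre after insertion lines have been established.
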