Addgene plasmid #127565: pCRISPaint-T2A-p65-3xP3-RFP
Purpose: CRISPaint universal donor plasmid for gene exon insertion. Encodes T2A-p65-SV40 and 3xP3-RFP visible eye marker.
Depositing lab: Norbert Perrimon. Depositing organization: Harvard Medical School. Publication: Gene Knock-Ins in Drosophila Using Homology-Independent Insertion of Universal Donor Plasmids. Bosch JA, Colbeth R, Zirin J, Perrimon N. Genetics. 2019 Nov 4. pii: genetics.119.302819. doi: 10.1534/genetics.119.302819. PubMed 31685521.
Backbone
  Vector backbone: pCRISPaint-T2A-Gal4-3xP3-RFP digested with NheI/KpnI
  Backbone manufacturer: Justin Bosch and Norbert Perrimon
  Vector type: Insect Expression, CRISPR
Growth in bacteria
  Bacterial resistance: Ampicillin, 100 μg/mL
  Growth temperature: 37°C
  Growth strain: DH5alpha
  Copy number: High Copy
Gene/Insert
  Gene/Insert name: p65 (alt name: T2A-p65)
  Cloning method: Gibson Cloning
  Sequencing primers: 5′ GTAAAACGACGGCCAG; 3′ GGAAAGTCCTTGGGGTCTTC
Terms and licenses: Academic/Nonprofit Terms; Industry Terms: Not Available to Industry
How to cite: pCRISPaint-T2A-p65-3xP3-RFP was a gift from Norbert Perrimon (Addgene plasmid # 127565 ; http://n2t.net/addgene:127565 ; RRID:Addgene_127565)
